>Addgene plasmid #133182 | pOPS0541 | addgene full sequence | sequence record 275226 | Addgene NGS Result
CGCTCTTGGACTCCTGTTGATAGATCCAGTAATGACCTCAGAACTCCATCTGGATTTGTTCAGAACGCTC
GGTTGCCGCCGGGCGTTTTTTATTGGTGAGAATCCAGGCAATTGTGTCTCAAAATCTCTGATGTTACATT
GCACAAGATAAAAATATATCATCATGAACAATAAAACTGTCTGCTTACATAAACAGTAATACAAGGGGTG
TTATGAGCCATATTCAGCGTGAAACGAGCTGTAGCCGTCCGCGTCTGAACAGCAACATGGATGCGGATCT
GTATGGCTATAAATGGGCGCGTGATAACGTGGGTCAGAGCGGCGCGACCATTTATCGTCTGTATGGCAAA
CCGGATGCGCCGGAACTGTTTCTGAAACATGGCAAAGGCAGCGTGGCGAACGATGTGACCGATGAAATGG
TGCGTCTGAACTGGCTGACCGAATTTATGCCGCTGCCGACCATTAAACATTTTATTCGCACCCCGGATGA
TGCGTGGCTGCTGACCACCGCGATTCCGGGCAAAACCGCGTTTCAGGTGCTGGAAGAATATCCGGATAGC
GGCGAAAACATTGTGGATGCGCTGGCCGTGTTTCTGCGTCGTCTGCATAGCATTCCGGTGTGCAACTGCC
CGTTTAACAGCGATCGTGTGTTTCGTCTGGCCCAGGCGCAGAGCCGTATGAACAACGGCCTGGTGGATGC
GAGCGATTTTGATGATGAACGTAACGGCTGGCCGGTGGAACAGGTGTGGAAAGAAATGCATAAACTGCTG
CCGTTTAGCCCGGATAGCGTGGTGACCCACGGCGATTTTAGCCTGGATAACCTGATTTTCGATGAAGGCA
AACTGATTGGCTGCATTGATGTGGGCCGTGTGGGCATTGCGGATCGTTATCAGGATCTGGCCATTCTGTG
GAACTGCCTGGGCGAATTTAGCCCGAGCCTGCAAAAACGTCTGTTTCAGAAATATGGCATTGATAATCCG
GATATGAACAAACTGCAATTTCATCTGATGCTGGATGAATTTTTCTAATAATTAATTGAACTACTTTTCC
GCTGCATAACCCTGCTTCGGGGTCATTATAGCGATTTTTTCGGTATATCCATCCTTTTTCGCACGATATA
CAGGATTTTGCCAAAGGGTTCGTGTAGACTTTCCTTGGTGTATCCAACGGCGTCAGCCGGGCAGGATAGG
TGAAGTAGGCCCACCCGCGAGCGGGTGTTCCTTCTTCACTGTCCCTTATTCGCACCTGGCGGTGCTCAAC
GGGAATCCTGCTCTGCGAGGCTGGCCGTAGGCCGGCCGCGATGCAGGTGGCTGCTGAACCCCCAGCCGGA
ACTGACCCCACAAGGCCCTAGCGTTTGCAATGCACCAGGTCATCATTGACCCAGGCGTGTTCCACCAGGC
CGCTGCCTCGCAACTCTTCGCAGGCTTCGCCGACCTGCTCGCGCCACTTCTTCACGCGGGTGGAATCCGA
TCCGCACATGAGGCGGAAGGTTTCCAGCTTGAGCGGGTACGGCTCCCGGTGCGAGCTGAAATAGTCGAAC
ATCCGTCGGGCCGTCGGCGACAGCTTGCGGTACTTCTCCCATATGAATTTCGTGTAGTGGTCGCCAGCAA
ACAGCACGACGATTTCCTCGTCGATCAGGACCTGGCAACGGGACGTTTTCTTGCCACGGTCCAGGACGCG
GAAGCGGTGCAGCAGCGACACCGATTCCAGGTGCCCAACGCGGTCGGACGTGAAGCCCATCGCCGTCGCC
TGTAGGCGCGACAGGCATTCCTCGGCCTTCGTGTAATACCGGCCATTGATCGACCAGCCCAGGTCCTGGC
AAAGCTCGTAGAACGTGAAGGTGATCGGCTCGCCGATAGGGGTGCGCTTCGCGTACTCCAACACCTGCTG
CCACACCAGTTCGTCATCGTCGGCCCGCAGCTCGACGCCGGTGTAGGTGATCTTCACGTCCTTGTTGACG
TGGAAAATGACCTTGTTTTGCAGCGCCTCGCGCGGGATTTTCTTGTTGCGCGTGGTGAACAGGGCAGAGC
GGGCCGTGTCGTTTGGCATCGCTCGCATCGTGTCCGGCCACGGCGCAATATCGAACAAGGAAAGCTGCAT
TTCCTTGATCTGCTGCTTCGTGTGTTTCAGCAACGCGGCCTGCTTGGCTTCGCTGACCTGTTTTGCCAGG
TCCTCGCCGGCGGTTTTTCGCTTCTTGGTCGTCATAGTTCCTCGCGTGTCGATGGTCATCGACTTCGCCA
AACCTGCCGCCTCCTGTTCGAGCCGACGCGAACGCTCCACGGCGGCCGATGGCGCGGGCAGGGCAGGGGG
AGCCAGTTGCACGCTGTCGCGCTCGATCTTGGCCGTAGCTTGCTGGACTATCGAGCCGACGGACTGGAAG
GTTTCGCGGGGCGCACGCATGACGGTGCGGCTTGCGATGGTTTCGGCATCCTCGGCGGAAAACCCCGCGT
CGATCAGTTCTTGCCTGTATGCCTTCCGGTCAAACGTCCGATTCATTCACCCTCCTTGCGGGATTGCCCC
GGAATTAATTCCCCGGATCGATCCGTCGATCTTGATCCCCTGCGCCATCAGATCCTTGGCGGCAAGAAAG
CCATCCAGTTTACTTTGCAGGGCTTCCCAACCTTACCAGAGGGCGCCCCAGCTGGCAATTCCGGTTCGCT
TGCTGTCCATAAAACCGCCCAGTCTAGCTATCGCCATGTAAGCCCACTGCAAGCTACCTGCTTTCTCTTT
GCGCTTGCGTTTTCCCTTGTCCAGATAGCCCAGTAGCTGACATTCATCCGGGGTCAGCACCGTTTCTGCG
GACTGGCTTTCTACGTGGCTGCCATTTTTGGGGTGAGGCCGTTCGCGGCCGAGGGGCGCAGCCCCTGGGG
GGATGGGAGGCCCGCGTTAGCGGGCCGGGAGGGTTCGAGAAGGGGGGGCACCCCCCTTCGGCGTGCGCGG
TCACGCGCACAGGGCGCAGCCCTGGTTAAAAACAAGGTTTATAAATATTGGTTTAAAAGCAGGTTAAAAG
ACAGGTTAGCGGTGGCCGAAAAACGGGCGGAAACCCTTGCAAATGCTGGATTTTCTGCCTGTGGACAGCC
CCTCAAATGTCAATAGGTGCGCCCCTCATCTGTCAGCACTCTGCCCCTCAAGTGTCAAGGATCGCGCCCC
TCATCTGTCAGTAGTCGCGCCCCTCAAGTGTCAATACCGCAGGGCACTTATCCCCAGGCTTGTCCACATC
ATCTGTGGGAAACTCGCGTAAAATCAGGCGTTTTCGCCGATTTGCGAGGCTGGCCAGCTCCACGTCGCCG
GCCGAAATCGAGCCTGCCCCTCATCTGTCAACGCCGCGCCGGGTGAGTCGGCCCCTCAAGTGTCAACGTC
CGCCCCTCATCTGTCAGTGAGGGCCAAGTTTTCCGCGAGGTATCCACAACGCCGGCGGCCCTACATGGCT
CTGCTGTAGTGAGTGGGTTGCGCTCCGGCAGCGGTCCTGATCCCCCGCAGAAAAAAAGGATCTCAAGAAG
ATCCTTTGATCTTTTCTACATTACTGCATGAGCTTGTGGAAGTGTGCTGAGCATAAATGATTCTCCTAGC
TGTTCTTTGGGTAAGTACGCCATCAGGACGTTGTGAGTGGCGCGATTTTTAGCGGCTGAAATCAGCCCTT
GAGCCTGTCGGCAAGTCGCGTCATGAGGTCCATGCGCTCATGCAGGATCGCCACGACCAACGCGGGTTCG
CCCGCACGCGGCAGGCAAAAAACGTAGTGGTGTTCGCAGCGGGCCATCCGCAGCGCGGGAAAGAGTTCGC
TCATGTCCTTAAACGGGCCTTCGCCGGCGGCAAGCCTGGCTATGCCCTGTTCCAGCTTAGCGATATAGCG
GCGCACCTGCGCCGCGCCCCACTCCCGGCGCGTGTAGCGGATGATGCCGCGTAGATCGGCTTCGGCCTCA
GCCGTGAGGATGTAGGCCGTCAAGCGCGATCCCCGCTGAGTTCTTCATCAAGAATTTCGCCGACGCTCTT
GGTGGACACCTTGCCGGCAAGCCCATCGTTGATGCGGTTCCCCAGCATGGTTTTCAGTTCCTGCCATGCC
TGATCGGCATCAGCGTCACCGGGGAACAGACGTTCGAGGGCGTATTGCTTAATGGTCTTGCCCTGCAAGG
CGGCCAGGGCTTTCAGGCTCTGGTGCTGCTGGTCCGTCATGTCGATTGTCAGGCGGCTCATTGGATAACC
TCCATAAAATACACGTAACCACATTAGCACATATGTGGGCGTGAGGCTACAGCGCGAGGCGCATTAAGGT
CGGGAAAATGCGCTAGGCGCATTTAAATTGCGTATTGCTGTAATGCGCCATGCCGGCTAGACTAGGCCCA
AATGGGTATACCCAATTTGACCAAGGGGGACGCGATGAGGGCGGCCAAGCACTACCGACAACTTCTATCC
ATCGACTTCAACATCGAGGCGCTGGCCTTCGTGCCTGGACCCGACGGCACACGCGGCCGGCGCATCCACG
TCCTGGGGCGCGAGGTCCGCGACCGGCCCGGCCTGGTCGAGTACCTTTCGCCGGCGTTCGGCTCGCGGGT
GGCGCTGGACGGCTACTGCAAGGCCAATTTCGATGCAGTGCTGCACCTGGCGTACCCCGATCATCAGCAA
TGGGGCCACGCATGAAGCGCCGAAGCTACGCCATGCTGCGCGCCGCTGCCGCGCTGGCCGTCCTGGTCGT
TGCCTCGCCGGCATGGGCCGAGCTGCGCGGCGAGGTCGTGCGCATCATCGACGGCGACACCATCGACGTG
CTGGTAGACAAGCAGCCGGTGCGCGTGCGCCTGGTGGACATTGACGCGCCGGAAAAGCGGCAAGCCTTCG
GCGAACGTGCGCGCCAGGCGCTGGCCGGCATGGTGTTCCGCCGGCACGTCCTGGTCGACGAGAAGGACAC
CGACCGTTACGGCCGCACGCTGGGCACCGTCTGGGTCAACATGGAGCTGGCCAGCCGGCCGCCGCAGCCG
CGCAACGTCAACGCCGCGATGGTTCACCAGGGCATGGCGTGGGCCTATCGCTTCCACGGCCGCGCGGCCG
ACCCTGAAATGCTGCGGCTCGAACAGGAGGCGCGAGGCAAGCGCGTCGGCCTCTGGTCCGATCCGCACGC
CGTCGAGCCGTGGAAATGGCGACGCGAGAGCAACAACCGGAGGGACGAAGGTTGAAGGTCGCCCGCATCT
ACCTGCGCGCCAGTACGGACGAGCAGAATCTTGAACGCCAGGAGAGCCTTGTAGCGGCCACGCGGGCCGC
CGGGTACTACGTCGCCGGCATCTACCGCGAGAAGGCGTCCGGCGCACGCGCCGACCGGCCCGAGCTGCTG
CGCATGATCGCGGACCTGCAACCTGGTGAAGTCGTCGTTGCGGAGAAGATCGACCGCATCAGCCGCTTGC
CGTTGGCCGAGGCCGAGCGCCTGGTTGCGTCGATCCGGGCCAAAGGGGCCAAGCTGGCCGTGCCTGGCGT
GGTGGACCTGTCGGAGCTGGCCGCCGAGGCGAACGGAGTGGCGAAAATCGTTCTGGAATCCGTCCAGGAC
ATGCTTTTGAAGCTCGCCTTGCAGATGGCCCGCGACGACTACGAGGATCGGCGCGAGCGTCAACGTCAGG
GTGTCCAGTTGGCGAAGGCCGCCGGCCGCTACACCGGCCGCAAACGTGACGCCGGCATGCACGACCGCAT
CATCACGCTTCGCTCCGGCGGATCGAGCATTGCCAAGACGGCCAAGCTGGTCGGATGCAGCCCGAGCCAG
GTCAAACGAGTGTGGGCGGCCTGGAACGCGCAGCAGCAAAAATAAAGCCGGGCAGTGCCCGGCTTTTCTC
ACCTTTTCGCGTCCCGCAGGGCCGCTGCGAGCGCCCTACCTAGATCCTCGCTTTCCCCCTCGGTGTAGTC
CGGCCAGGGCACGAAGGGCGCGGATGCGAACCTGTTGAGCAGGTCAGATCTAGGGCGGCGGATTTGTCCT
ACTCAGGAGAGCGTTCACCGACAAACAACAGATAAAACGAAAGGCCCAGTCTTTCGACTGAGCCTTTCGT
TTTATTTGATGCCTGCCGAATTCGGATCCGGAGCTCGACACGACATTGTCGTCACCTTTGTCGGGTCCGC
GACAAGCTTTTTGTTCCTCGATCCCGTATGTTTTCGCCTAAATATCTGAAACAGCAGCAAATTATTTTTC
GTTAGCTCAATCGGCCCACTTGGCACGAGTCTTGAAATTTATTGCGAGGCGGCGGAGCTGCCGGCCGCAT
CCGTGCGGCATAACCACGGTTGTGAACAAATGAAGGAAGGCCAAATGCGTAAAGGCGAAGAGCTGTTCAC
TGGTGTCGTCCCTATTCTGGTGGAACTGGATGGTGATGTCAACGGTCATAAGTTTTCCGTGCGTGGCGAG
GGTGAAGGTGACGCAACTAATGGTAAACTGACGCTGAAGTTCATCTGTACTACTGGTAAACTGCCGGTAC
CTTGGCCGACTCTGGTAACGACGCTGACTTATGGTGTTCAGTGCTTTGCTCGTTATCCGGACCATATGAA
GCAGCATGACTTCTTCAAGTCCGCCATGCCGGAAGGCTATGTGCAGGAACGCACGATTTCCTTTAAGGAT
GACGGCACGTACAAAACGCGTGCGGAAGTGAAATTTGAAGGCGATACCCTGGTAAACCGCATTGAGCTGA
AAGGCATTGACTTTAAAGAAGATGGCAATATCCTGGGCCATAAGCTGGAATACAATTTTAACAGCCACAA
TGTTTACATCACCGCCGATAAACAAAAAAATGGCATTAAAGCGAATTTTAAAATTCGCCACAACGTTGAG
GATGGCAGCGTGCAGCTGGCTGATCACTACCAGCAAAACACTCCAATCGGTGATGGTCCTGTTCTGCTGC
CAGACAATCACTATCTGAGCACGCAAAGCGTTCTGTCTAAAGATCCGAACGAGAAACGCGATCATATGGT
TCTGCTGGAGTTCGTAACCGCAGCGGGCATCACGCATGGTATGGATGAACTGTACAAATGAGCTTGATGT
TCGCTAGCGTTTTACAACGTCGTGACTGGG
Features (pLannotate 1.2.2; 14 found; start..end, strand, type, name):
      9..103     +  terminator     lambda t0 terminator: transcription terminator from phage lambda
    213..1025    +  CDS            aphA1: KKA1_ECOLX - Also known as nptI. Protein inferred from homology: Swiss-Prot protein existence level 3. Resistance to kanamycin and structurally-related aminoglycosides, including amikacin. From Escherichia coli.
   1179..1287    +  oriT           oriT: incP origin of transfer
   1348..2496    -  CDS            trfA: trans-acting replication protein that binds to and activates oriV
   2548..2829    -  CDS            tnpA (fragment): TN5P_ECOLX - Also known as tnp. Experimental evidence at protein level: Swiss-Prot protein existence level 1. Mediates transposition of transposon Tn5 by a 'cut and paste' mechanism. First, the monomeric transposase binds the 19 bp inverted DNA repeats flanking the transposon. Then, dimerization of the DNA- bound transposase creates a synaptic DNA complex. After nicking of the first DNA strand, excision of the transposon proceeds through a series of intermediates. The transposase then mediates the insertion of the transposon at a new site by strand transfer. The activity of the wild- type tran
   2889..3420    -  rep_origin     oriV: incP origin of replication
   3476..3511    -  rep_origin     CloDF13 ori (fragment): Plasmids containing the CloDF13 (CDF) origin of replication can be propagated in E. coli cells that contain additional plasmids with compatible origins.
   3635..3943    -  CDS            parE: PARE_ECOLX - Experimental evidence at protein level: Swiss-Prot protein existence level 1. Toxin component of a type II toxin-antitoxin (TA) system involved in plasmid partition. Acts by inhibiting DNA gyrase, converting supercoiled plasmid DNA into a singly cleaved linear form in an ATP-dependent fashion. To do so it probably interacts with one of the gyrase subunits. Gyrase inhibition is prevented by antitoxin ParD, and is reversed in vitro by incubation with ParD. In cells that have lost the plasmid filamentation and growth inhibition occur; this is suppressed when ParD is supplied in trans
   3943..4191    -  CDS            parD: PARD_ECOLX - Experimental evidence at protein level: Swiss-Prot protein existence level 1. Antitoxin component of a type II toxin-antitoxin (TA) system involved in plasmid partition. Inhibits the anti-DNA gyrase activity of toxin ParE; reverses and restores gyrase catalytic activity in vitro. The parDE operon alone is capable of stabilizing an RK2-derived minireplicon under defined growth conditions in several different Gram- negative bacteria. It does so by the post-segregational killing (PSK) of plasmid-free cells, also referred to as a plasmid addiction system. Binds its own promoter, autor
   4320..5162    +  CDS            parB: PARB4_ECOLX - Protein predicted: Swiss-Prot protein existence level 4. Involved in plasmid partition. From Escherichia coli.
   5126..5782    +  CDS            parA: PARA4_ECOLX - Protein inferred from homology: Swiss-Prot protein existence level 3. Involved in plasmid partition. From Escherichia coli.
   5942..6028    -  terminator     rrnB T1 terminator: Escherichia coli rrnB; transcription terminator T1 from the E. coli rrnB gene
   6275..6988    +  CDS            superfolder GFP: GFP variant that folds robustly even when fused to poorly folded proteins (Pédelacq et al., 2006)
   7008..7030    +  CDS            lacZα (fragment): LacZα fragment of β-galactosidase; lacZ fragment
