[The description below was written by a language model from this plasmid's Addgene catalogue record and pLannotate feature annotations shown in this document.]
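Description:
pOPS0541 is a low-copy, broad-host-range bacterial reporter plasmid built on the pOGG026 backbone and assembled by Golden Gate cloning from domesticated modules. The 7,030-nt sequence record shows an RK2/incP-type replicon: oriV together with the trfA gene, whose product activates it. An incP oriT allows the plasmid to be mobilised by conjugation from a donor strain into recipient bacteria. Selection is by kanamycin through aphA1 (nptI). Stable inheritance without antibiotic is supported by the RK2 par region, comprising the parDE toxin-antitoxin addiction system, which kills plasmid-free segregants, and the annotated partition genes parA and parB. Short annotated fragments of Tn5 transposase, the CloDF13 origin and lacZα appear to be backbone or cloning remnants rather than functional parts.

According to the catalogue, the payload consists of three modules: a promoter module carrying PsNifH, a coding module with superfolder GFP, and a terminator-position module holding a unique 12-nucleotide barcode plus a universal primer binding site. The feature table annotates the sfGFP coding sequence, preceded by an unannotated stretch of about 250 nt after the rrnB T1 terminator, where the nifH promoter presumably lies. The promoter and barcode themselves are not annotated. The lambda t0 and rrnB T1 terminators help insulate the cassette from surrounding transcription.

The plasmid belongs to a kit of otherwise identical constructs that differ only in the barcode. The associated study title indicates that the set is used in Rhizobium-legume symbioses to measure rhizobial competitiveness and N2 fixation in nodules at the same time. Under that design, the barcode would identify the strain, while sfGFP driven by the nifH promoter would report nitrogen-fixation gene expression.
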