Addgene plasmid #133182: pOPS0541
Purpose: Reporter plasmid with a 12-nucleotide specific "barcode" sequence. This plasmid is not available as an individual bacterial stab, but can be requested as part of the Plasmid-ID Kit (Kit #1000000168 ).
Depositing lab: Philip Poole. Depositing organization: University of Oxford. Publication: Optimizing Rhizobium-legume symbioses by simultaneous measurement of rhizobial competitiveness and N2 fixation in nodules. Mendoza-Suarez MA, Geddes BA, Sanchez-Canizares C, Ramirez-Gonzalez RH, Kirchhelle C, Jorrin B, Poole PS. Proc Natl Acad Sci U S A. 2020 May 5;117(18):9822-9831. doi: 10.1073/pnas.1921225117. Epub 2020 Apr 21. PubMed 32317381.
Backbone
  Vector backbone: pOGG026 (Addgene ID 113992)
  Vector type: Bacterial Expression
Growth in bacteria
  Bacterial resistance: Kanamycin, 50 μg/mL
  Growth temperature: 37°C
  Growth strain: ST18 (S17 delta pir delta hemA)
  Copy number: Low Copy
Gene/Insert
  Gene/Insert name: PU module (PsNifH from pOGG043), SC module (sfGFP from pOGG037), and T module (GATGTTCGCTAG and universal primer binding site)
  Species: Synthetic
  Mutation: Domesticated for Golden Gate cloning
  Cloning method: Unknown
Terms and licenses: Academic/Nonprofit Terms; Industry Terms: Not Available to Industry
Depositor comments: The only difference is the sequence: GATGTTCGCTAG . Please note that this plasmid may require a unique bacterial strain, so make sure to confirm that you can also obtain the appropriate growth strain. Please contact us or contact our distributors if you have any questions. This plasmid is not available as an individual bacterial stab, but can be requested as part of the Plasmid-ID Kit (Kit #1000000168 ).
How to cite: pOPS0541 was a gift from Philip Poole (Addgene plasmid # 133182)
